Addgene plasmid #75951: PRKD3 gRNA (BRDN0001146689)
Purpose: 3rd generation lentiviral gRNA plasmid targeting human PRKD3
Depositing lab: John Doench & David Root. Depositing organization: Broad Institute. Publication: Optimized sgRNA design to maximize activity and minimize off-target effects of CRISPR-Cas9. Doench JG, Fusi N, Sullender M, Hegde M, Vaimberg EW, Donovan KF, Smith I, Tothova Z, Wilen C, Orchard R, Virgin HW, Listgarten J, Root DE. Nat Biotechnol. 2016 Jan 18. doi: 10.1038/nbt.3437. PubMed 26780180.
Backbone
  Vector backbone: lentiGuide-Puro
  Backbone manufacturer: Zhang Lab (Addgene plasmid # 52963)
  Vector type: Mammalian Expression, Lentiviral, CRISPR
  Selectable markers: Puromycin
Growth in bacteria
  Bacterial resistance: Ampicillin, 100 μg/mL
  Growth temperature: 37°C
  Growth strain: DH5alpha
  Copy number: High Copy
Gene/Insert
  Gene/Insert name: PRKD3 (alt names: PRKD3; NM_005813.4)
  gRNA/shRNA sequence: GAAGTGCAAACACTTGCTTG
  Species: H. sapiens (human)
  Entrez Gene: PRKD3 (a.k.a. EPK2, PKC-NU, PKD3, PRKCN, nPKC-NU)
  Promoter: hU6
  Cloning method: Unknown
  Sequencing primers: 5′ U6-F; 3′ pS2-R
Terms and licenses: Academic/Nonprofit Terms; Industry Terms: Not Available to Industry
Depositor comments: The gRNA was designed to target the following Genbank reference sequence(s): NM_005813.4. Note that this plasmid does NOT contain Cas9. It should be used in conjunction with lentiCas9-Blast (Addgene #52962) or otherwise with cell lines already expressing Cas9. Browse the full kinome gRNA library at http://www.addgene.org/pooled-library/broadgpp-human-kinome/ or visit http://www.broadinstitute.org/rnai/public/ for detailed protocols and information.
How to cite: PRKD3 gRNA (BRDN0001146689) was a gift from John Doench & David Root (Addgene plasmid # 75951 ; http://n2t.net/addgene:75951 ; RRID:Addgene_75951)
