[The description below was written by a language model from this plasmid's Addgene catalogue record and pLannotate feature annotations shown in this document.]
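Description:
PRKD3 gRNA (BRDN0001146689) is a third-generation lentiviral CRISPR guide plasmid built on the lentiGuide-Puro backbone, carrying a single guide RNA directed against human PRKD3 (protein kinase D3, also known as PKC-nu), designed against the reference transcript NM_005813.4. It is propagated in E. coli as a high-copy plasmid through a ColE1/pUC-type origin with ampicillin selection (AmpR). The backbone also retains an f1 origin, an SV40 origin and poly(A) signal, and remnants of a lac/T7/T3 cloning region.

The lentiviral transfer cassette is driven by an RSV promoter fused to a truncated HIV-1 5' LTR, which makes genomic RNA production Tat-independent. This is followed by the Ψ packaging signal with a partial gag sequence, the Rev response element for nuclear export of the unspliced genome, a cPPT/CTS, and a self-inactivating ΔU3 3' LTR that disables LTR promoter activity after integration. Within this unit, a human U6 RNA polymerase III promoter transcribes the PRKD3 spacer joined to the Streptococcus pyogenes Cas9 gRNA scaffold. A separate EF-1α core promoter with its intron A expresses puromycin N-acetyltransferase for selection of transduced mammalian cells, and a WPRE enhances transcript expression.

The plasmid does not encode Cas9, so it is meant to be used together with a separate Cas9 vector such as lentiCas9-Blast, or in cells that already express Cas9, to disrupt PRKD3. It belongs to a human kinome gRNA collection associated with work on optimised sgRNA design for higher on-target activity and fewer off-target effects.
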