Features (pLannotate 1.2.2; 29 found; start..end, strand, type, name):
     14..80      +  CDS            small t antigen (fragment): SV40 (simian virus 40) small t antigen
    106..317     +  promoter       EF-1α core promoter: core promoter for human elongation factor EF-1α
    318..1256    +  intron         EF-1α intron A: intron upstream of the start codon of human EF-1α
   1278..1877    +  CDS            PuroR (fragment): puromycin N-acetyltransferase; pac from Streptomyces; confers resistance to puromycin
   1893..2481    +  misc_feature   WPRE: woodchuck hepatitis virus posttranscriptional regulatory element
   2532..2551    +  misc_feature   cPPT/CTS (fragment): central polypurine tract and central termination sequence of HIV-1
   2553..2786    +  LTR            3' LTR (ΔU3): self-inactivating 3' long terminal repeat (LTR) from HIV-1
   2864..2985    +  polyA_signal   SV40 poly(A) signal: SV40 polyadenylation signal
   3025..3160    +  rep_origin     SV40 ori: SV40 origin of replication
   3181..3199    -  promoter       T7 promoter: promoter for bacteriophage T7 RNA polymerase
   3207..3362    +  CDS            lacZα (fragment): LacZα fragment of β-galactosidase; lacZ fragment
   3367..3795    +  rep_origin     f1 ori (sequence partly withheld): f1 bacteriophage origin of replication; arrow indicates direction of (+) strand synthesis
   3848..3952    +  promoter       AmpR promoter: bla
   3953..4813    +  CDS            AmpR: β-lactamase; bla; confers resistance to ampicillin, carbenicillin, and related antibiotics
   4984..5572    +  rep_origin     ori: high-copy-number ColE1/pMB1/pBR322/pUC origin of replication
   5755..5847    +  CDS            lacI (fragment): lac repressor; lacI; The lac repressor binds to the lac operator to inhibit transcription in E. coli. This inhibition can be relieved by adding lactose or isopropyl-β-D-thiogalactopyranoside (IPTG).
   5860..5881    +  protein_bind   CAP binding site: CAP binding activates transcription in the presence of cAMP. E. coli catabolite activator protein
   5896..5926    +  promoter       lac promoter: promoter for the E. coli lac operon
   5934..5950    +  protein_bind   lac operator: The lac repressor binds to the lac operator to inhibit transcription in E. coli. This inhibition can be relieved by adding lactose or isopropyl-β-D-thiogalactopyranoside (IPTG). lac repressor encoded by lacI
   5995..6013    +  promoter       T3 promoter: promoter for bacteriophage T3 RNA polymerase
   6041..6267    +  promoter       RSV promoter: Rous sarcoma virus enhancer/promoter
   6268..6448    +  LTR            5' LTR (truncated): truncated 5' long terminal repeat (LTR) from HIV-1
   6495..6620    +  misc_feature   HIV-1 Ψ: packaging signal of human immunodeficiency virus type 1
   6604..6967    +  CDS            HIV-1 gag (fragment): gag protein from human immunodeficiency virus 1; gag
   7113..7346    +  misc_feature   RRE: The Rev response element (RRE) of HIV-1 allows for Rev-dependent mRNA export from the nucleus to the cytoplasm.
   7723..7749    +  CDS            Rev (fragment): human immunodeficiency virus 1 (HIV-1) Rev protein; rev; enhances nuclear export of unspliced and incompletely spliced viral mRNAs
   7753..7993    +  promoter       U6 promoter: RNA polymerase III promoter for human U6 snRNA
   8023..8098    +  misc_RNA       gRNA scaffold: guide RNA scaffold for the Streptococcus pyogenes CRISPR/Cas9 system
   8154..8271    +  misc_feature   cPPT/CTS: central polypurine tract and central termination sequence of HIV-1
>Addgene plasmid #75951 | PRKD3 gRNA (BRDN0001146689) | addgene full sequence | sequence record 184890 | Addgene Assembled Sequence
CCCGGGTGCAAAGATGGATAAAGTTTTAAACAGAGAGGAATCTTTGCAGCTAATGGACCTTCTAGGTCTT
GAAAGGAGTGGGAATTGGCTCCGGTGCCCGTCAGTGGGCAGAGCGCACATCGCCCACAGTCCCCGAGAAG
TTGGGGGGAGGGGTCGGCAATTGATCCGGTGCCTAGAGAAGGTGGCGCGGGGTAAACTGGGAAAGTGATG
TCGTGTACTGGCTCCGCCTTTTTCCCGAGGGTGGGGGAGAACCGTATATAAGTGCAGTAGTCGCCGTGAA
CGTTCTTTTTCGCAACGGGTTTGCCGCCAGAACACAGGTAAGTGCCGTGTGTGGTTCCCGCGGGCCTGGC
CTCTTTACGGGTTATGGCCCTTGCGTGCCTTGAATTACTTCCACCTGGCTGCAGTACGTGATTCTTGATC
CCGAGCTTCGGGTTGGAAGTGGGTGGGAGAGTTCGAGGCCTTGCGCTTAAGGAGCCCCTTCGCCTCGTGC
TTGAGTTGAGGCCTGGCCTGGGCGCTGGGGCCGCCGCGTGCGAATCTGGTGGCACCTTCGCGCCTGTCTC
GCTGCTTTCGATAAGTCTCTAGCCATTTAAAATTTTTGATGACCTGCTGCGACGCTTTTTTTCTGGCAAG
ATAGTCTTGTAAATGCGGGCCAAGATCTGCACACTGGTATTTCGGTTTTTGGGGCCGCGGGCGGCGACGG
GGCCCGTGCGTCCCAGCGCACATGTTCGGCGAGGCGGGGCCTGCGAGCGCGGCCACCGAGAATCGGACGG
GGGTAGTCTCAAGCTGGCCGGCCTGCTCTGGTGCCTGGCCTCGCGCCGCCGTGTATCGCCCCGCCCTGGG
CGGCAAGGCTGGCCCGGTCGGCACCAGTTGCGTGAGCGGAAAGATGGCCGCTTCCCGGCCCTGCTGCAGG
GAGCTCAAAATGGAGGACGCGGCGCTCGGGAGAGCGGGCGGGTGAGTCACCCACACAAAGGAAAAGGGCC
TTTCCGTCCTCAGCCGTCGCTTCATGTGACTCCACGGAGTACCGGGCGCCGTCCAGGCACCTCGATTAGT
TCTCGAGCTTTTGGAGTACGTCGTCTTTAGGTTGGGGGGAGGGGTTTTATGCGATGGAGTTTCCCCACAC
TGAGTGGGTGGAGACTGAAGTTAGGCCAGCTTGGCACTTGATGTAATTCTCCTTGGAATTTGCCCTTTTT
GAGTTTGGATCTTGGTTCATTCTCAAGCCTCAGACAGTGGTTCAAAGTTTTTTTCTTCCATTTCAGGTGT
CGTGACGTACGGCCACCATGACCGAGTACAAGCCCACGGTGCGCCTCGCCACCCGCGACGACGTCCCCAG
GGCCGTACGCACCCTCGCCGCCGCGTTCGCCGACTACCCCGCCACGCGCCACACCGTCGATCCGGACCGC
CACATCGAGCGGGTCACCGAGCTGCAAGAACTCTTCCTCACGCGCGTCGGGCTCGACATCGGCAAGGTGT
GGGTCGCGGACGACGGCGCCGCCGTGGCGGTCTGGACCACGCCGGAGAGCGTCGAAGCGGGGGCGGTGTT
CGCCGAGATCGGCCCGCGCATGGCCGAGTTGAGCGGTTCCCGGCTGGCCGCGCAGCAACAGATGGAAGGC
CTCCTGGCGCCGCACCGGCCCAAGGAGCCCGCGTGGTTCCTGGCCACCGTCGGAGTCTCGCCCGACCACC
AGGGCAAGGGTCTGGGCAGCGCCGTCGTGCTCCCCGGAGTGGAGGCGGCCGAGCGCGCCGGGGTGCCCGC
CTTCCTGGAGACCTCCGCGCCCCGCAACCTCCCCTTCTACGAGCGGCTCGGCTTCACCGTCACCGCCGAC
GTCGAGGTGCCCGAAGGACCGCGCACCTGGTGCATGACCCGCAAGCCCGGTGCCTGAACGCGTTAAGTCG
ACAATCAACCTCTGGATTACAAAATTTGTGAAAGATTGACTGGTATTCTTAACTATGTTGCTCCTTTTAC
GCTATGTGGATACGCTGCTTTAATGCCTTTGTATCATGCTATTGCTTCCCGTATGGCTTTCATTTTCTCC
TCCTTGTATAAATCCTGGTTGCTGTCTCTTTATGAGGAGTTGTGGCCCGTTGTCAGGCAACGTGGCGTGG
TGTGCACTGTGTTTGCTGACGCAACCCCCACTGGTTGGGGCATTGCCACCACCTGTCAGCTCCTTTCCGG
GACTTTCGCTTTCCCCCTCCCTATTGCCACGGCGGAACTCATCGCCGCCTGCCTTGCCCGCTGCTGGACA
GGGGCTCGGCTGTTGGGCACTGACAATTCCGTGGTGTTGTCGGGGAAATCATCGTCCTTTCCTTGGCTGC
TCGCCTGTGTTGCCACCTGGATTCTGCGCGGGACGTCCTTCTGCTACGTCCCTTCGGCCCTCAATCCAGC
GGACCTTCCTTCCCGCGGCCTGCTGCCGGCTCTGCGGCCTCTTCCGCGTCTTCGCCTTCGCCCTCAGACG
AGTCGGATCTCCCTTTGGGCCGCCTCCCCGCGTCGACTTTAAGACCAATGACTTACAAGGCAGCTGTAGA
TCTTAGCCACTTTTTAAAAGAAAAGGGGGGACTGGAAGGGCTAATTCACTCCCAACGAAGACAAGATCTG
CTTTTTGCTTGTACTGGGTCTCTCTGGTTAGACCAGATCTGAGCCTGGGAGCTCTCTGGCTAACTAGGGA
ACCCACTGCTTAAGCCTCAATAAAGCTTGCCTTGAGTGCTTCAAGTAGTGTGTGCCCGTCTGTTGTGTGA
CTCTGGTAACTAGAGATCCCTCAGACCCTTTTAGTCAGTGTGGAAAATCTCTAGCAGTACGTATAGTAGT
TCATGTCATCTTATTATTCAGTATTTATAACTTGCAAAGAAATGAATATCAGAGAGTGAGAGGAACTTGT
TTATTGCAGCTTATAATGGTTACAAATAAAGCAATAGCATCACAAATTTCACAAATAAAGCATTTTTTTC
ACTGCATTCTAGTTGTGGTTTGTCCAAACTCATCAATGTATCTTATCATGTCTGGCTCTAGCTATCCCGC
CCCTAACTCCGCCCATCCCGCCCCTAACTCCGCCCAGTTCCGCCCATTCTCCGCCCCATGGCTGACTAAT
TTTTTTTATTTATGCAGAGGCCGAGGCCGCCTCGGCCTCTGAGCTATTCCAGAAGTAGTGAGGAGGCTTT
TTTGGAGGCCTAGGGACGTACCCAATTCGCCCTATAGTGAGTCGTATTACGCGCGCTCACTGGCCGTCGT
TTTACAACGTCGTGACTGGGAAAACCCTGGCGTTACCCAACTTAATCGCCTTGCAGCACATCCCCCTTTC
GCCAGCTGGCGTAATAGCGAAGAGGCCCGCACCGATCGCCCTTCCCAACAGTTGCGCAGCCTGAATGGCG
AATGGG
[124 nt withheld, positions 3367-3490]
C
[91 nt withheld, positions 3492-3582]
A
[49 nt withheld, positions 3584-3632]
CCTTTGACGTTGGAGTCCACGTTCTTT
[37 nt withheld, positions 3660-3696]
ACCCTATCTCGGTCTATTCTTTTGATTTATAAGGGATTTTGCCGATTTCGGCCTATTGGTTAAAAAATGA
GCTGATTTAACAAAAATTTAACGCGAATTTTAACAAAATATTAACGCTTACAATTTAGGTGGCACTTTTC
GGGGAAATGTGCGCGGAACCCCTATTTGTTTATTTTTCTAAATACATTCAAATATGTATCCGCTCATGAG
ACAATAACCCTGATAAATGCTTCAATAATATTGAAAAAGGAAGAGTATGAGTATTCAACATTTCCGTGTC
GCCCTTATTCCCTTTTTTGCGGCATTTTGCCTTCCTGTTTTTGCTCACCCAGAAACGCTGGTGAAAGTAA
AAGATGCTGAAGATCAGTTGGGTGCACGAGTGGGTTACATCGAACTGGATCTCAACAGCGGTAAGATCCT
TGAGAGTTTTCGCCCCGAAGAACGTTTTCCAATGATGAGCACTTTTAAAGTTCTGCTATGTGGCGCGGTA
TTATCCCGTATTGACGCCGGGCAAGAGCAACTCGGTCGCCGCATACACTATTCTCAGAATGACTTGGTTG
AGTACTCACCAGTCACAGAAAAGCATCTTACGGATGGCATGACAGTAAGAGAATTATGCAGTGCTGCCAT
AACCATGAGTGATAACACTGCGGCCAACTTACTTCTGACAACGATCGGAGGACCGAAGGAGCTAACCGCT
TTTTTGCACAACATGGGGGATCATGTAACTCGCCTTGATCGTTGGGAACCGGAGCTGAATGAAGCCATAC
CAAACGACGAGCGTGACACCACGATGCCTGTAGCAATGGCAACAACGTTGCGCAAACTATTAACTGGCGA
ACTACTTACTCTAGCTTCCCGGCAACAATTAATAGACTGGATGGAGGCGGATAAAGTTGCAGGACCACTT
CTGCGCTCGGCCCTTCCGGCTGGCTGGTTTATTGCTGATAAATCTGGAGCCGGTGAGCGTGGGTCTCGCG
GTATCATTGCAGCACTGGGGCCAGATGGTAAGCCCTCCCGTATCGTAGTTATCTACACGACGGGGAGTCA
GGCAACTATGGATGAACGAAATAGACAGATCGCTGAGATAGGTGCCTCACTGATTAAGCATTGGTAACTG
TCAGACCAAGTTTACTCATATATACTTTAGATTGATTTAAAACTTCATTTTTAATTTAAAAGGATCTAGG
TGAAGATCCTTTTTGATAATCTCATGACCAAAATCCCTTAACGTGAGTTTTCGTTCCACTGAGCGTCAGA
CCCCGTAGAAAAGATCAAAGGATCTTCTTGAGATCCTTTTTTTCTGCGCGTAATCTGCTGCTTGCAAACA
AAAAAACCACCGCTACCAGCGGTGGTTTGTTTGCCGGATCAAGAGCTACCAACTCTTTTTCCGAAGGTAA
CTGGCTTCAGCAGAGCGCAGATACCAAATACTGTTCTTCTAGTGTAGCCGTAGTTAGGCCACCACTTCAA
GAACTCTGTAGCACCGCCTACATACCTCGCTCTGCTAATCCTGTTACCAGTGGCTGCTGCCAGTGGCGAT
AAGTCGTGTCTTACCGGGTTGGACTCAAGACGATAGTTACCGGATAAGGCGCAGCGGTCGGGCTGAACGG
GGGGTTCGTGCACACAGCCCAGCTTGGAGCGAACGACCTACACCGAACTGAGATACCTACAGCGTGAGCT
ATGAGAAAGCGCCACGCTTCCCGAAGGGAGAAAGGCGGACAGGTATCCGGTAAGCGGCAGGGTCGGAACA
GGAGAGCGCACGAGGGAGCTTCCAGGGGGAAACGCCTGGTATCTTTATAGTCCTGTCGGGTTTCGCCACC
TCTGACTTGAGCGTCGATTTTTGTGATGCTCGTCAGGGGGGCGGAGCCTATGGAAAAACGCCAGCAACGC
GGCCTTTTTACGGTTCCTGGCCTTTTGCTGGCCTTTTGCTCACATGTTCTTTCCTGCGTTATCCCCTGAT
TCTGTGGATAACCGTATTACCGCCTTTGAGTGAGCTGATACCGCTCGCCGCAGCCGAACGACCGAGCGCA
GCGAGTCAGTGAGCGAGGAAGCGGAAGAGCGCCCAATACGCAAACCGCCTCTCCCCGCGCGTTGGCCGAT
TCATTAATGCAGCTGGCACGACAGGTTTCCCGACTGGAAAGCGGGCAGTGAGCGCAACGCAATTAATGTG
AGTTAGCTCACTCATTAGGCACCCCAGGCTTTACACTTTATGCTTCCGGCTCGTATGTTGTGTGGAATTG
TGAGCGGATAACAATTTCACACAGGAAACAGCTATGACCATGATTACGCCAAGCGCGCAATTAACCCTCA
CTAAAGGGAACAAAAGCTGGAGCTGCAAGCTTAATGTAGTCTTATGCAATACTCTTGTAGTCTTGCAACA
TGGTAACGATGAGTTAGCAACATGCCTTACAAGGAGAGAAAAAGCACCGTGCATGCCGATTGGTGGAAGT
AAGGTGGTACGATCGTGCCTTATTAGGAAGGCAACAGACGGGTCTGACATGGATTGGACGAACCACTGAA
TTGCCGCATTGCAGAGATATTGTATTTAAGTGCCTAGCTCGATACATAAACGGGTCTCTCTGGTTAGACC
AGATCTGAGCCTGGGAGCTCTCTGGCTAACTAGGGAACCCACTGCTTAAGCCTCAATAAAGCTTGCCTTG
AGTGCTTCAAGTAGTGTGTGCCCGTCTGTTGTGTGACTCTGGTAACTAGAGATCCCTCAGACCCTTTTAG
TCAGTGTGGAAAATCTCTAGCAGTGGCGCCCGAACAGGGACTTGAAAGCGAAAGGGAAACCAGAGGAGCT
CTCTCGACGCAGGACTCGGCTTGCTGAAGCGCGCACGGCAAGAGGCGAGGGGCGGCGACTGGTGAGTACG
CCAAAAATTTTGACTAGCGGAGGCTAGAAGGAGAGAGATGGGTGCGAGAGCGTCAGTATTAAGCGGGGGA
GAATTAGATCGCGATGGGAAAAAATTCGGTTAAGGCCAGGGGGAAAGAAAAAATATAAATTAAAACATAT
AGTATGGGCAAGCAGGGAGCTAGAACGATTCGCAGTTAATCCTGGCCTGTTAGAAACATCAGAAGGCTGT
AGACAAATACTGGGACAGCTACAACCATCCCTTCAGACAGGATCAGAAGAACTTAGATCATTATATAATA
CAGTAGCAACCCTCTATTGTGTGCATCAAAGGATAGAGATAAAAGACACCAAGGAAGCTTTAGACAAGAT
AGAGGAAGAGCAAAACAAAAGTAAGACCACCGCACAGCAAGCGGCCGCTGATCTTCAGACCTGGAGGAGG
AGATATGAGGGACAATTGGAGAAGTGAATTATATAAATATAAAGTAGTAAAAATTGAACCATTAGGAGTA
GCACCCACCAAGGCAAAGAGAAGAGTGGTGCAGAGAGAAAAAAGAGCAGTGGGAATAGGAGCTTTGTTCC
TTGGGTTCTTGGGAGCAGCAGGAAGCACTATGGGCGCAGCGTCAATGACGCTGACGGTACAGGCCAGACA
ATTATTGTCTGGTATAGTGCAGCAGCAGAACAATTTGCTGAGGGCTATTGAGGCGCAACAGCATCTGTTG
CAACTCACAGTCTGGGGCATCAAGCAGCTCCAGGCAAGAATCCTGGCTGTGGAAAGATACCTAAAGGATC
AACAGCTCCTGGGGATTTGGGGTTGCTCTGGAAAACTCATTTGCACCACTGCTGTGCCTTGGAATGCTAG
TTGGAGTAATAAATCTCTGGAACAGATTTGGAATCACACGACCTGGATGGAGTGGGACAGAGAAATTAAC
AATTACACAAGCTTAATACACTCCTTAATTGAAGAATCGCAAAACCAGCAAGAAAAGAATGAACAAGAAT
TATTGGAATTAGATAAATGGGCAAGTTTGTGGAATTGGTTTAACATAACAAATTGGCTGTGGTATATAAA
ATTATTCATAATGATAGTAGGAGGCTTGGTAGGTTTAAGAATAGTTTTTGCTGTACTTTCTATAGTGAAT
AGAGTTAGGCAGGGATATTCACCATTATCGTTTCAGACCCACCTCCCAACCCCGAGGGGACCCAGAGAGG
GCCTATTTCCCATGATTCCTTCATATTTGCATATACGATACAAGGCTGTTAGAGAGATAATTAGAATTAA
TTTGACTGTAAACACAAAGATATTAGTACAAAATACGTGACGTAGAAAGTAATAATTTCTTGGGTAGTTT
GCAGTTTTAAAATTATGTTTTAAAATGGACTATCATATGCTTACCGTAACTTGAAAGTATTTCGATTTCT
TGGCTTTATATATCTTGTGGAAAGGACGAAACACCGGAAGTGCAAACACTTGCTTGGTTTTAGAGCTAGA
AATAGCAAGTTAAAATAAGGCTAGTCCGTTATCAACTTGAAAAAGTGGCACCGAGTCGGTGCTTTTTTAA
GCTTGGCGTAACTAGATCTTGAGACAAATGGCAGTATTCATCCACAATTTTAAAAGAAAAGGGGGGATTG
GGGGGTACAGTGCAGGGGAAAGAATAGTAGACATAATAGCAACAGACATACAAACTAAAGAATTACAAAA
ACAAATTACAAAAATTCAAAATTTTCGGGTTTATTACAGGGACAGCAGAGATCCACTTTGGCGCCGGCTC
GAGGGGG
