>Addgene plasmid #75951 | PRKD3 gRNA (BRDN0001146689) | depositor partial sequence | sequence record 143411 | Target Sequence
GAAGTGCAAACACTTGCTTG
