>Addgene plasmid #75951 | PRKD3 gRNA (BRDN0001146689) | addgene partial sequence | sequence record 184889 | hU6-F
ACGTGACGTAGAAAGTAATAATTTCTTGGGTAGTTTGCAGTTTTAAAATTATGTTTTAAAATGGACTATC
ATATGCTTACCGTAACTTGAAAGTATTTCGATTTCTTGGCTTTATATATCTTGTGGAAAGGACGAAACAC
CGGAAGTGCAAACACTTGCTTGGTTTTAGAGCTAGAAATAGCAAGTTAAAATAAGGCTAGTCCGTTATCA
ACTTGAAAAAGTGGCACCGAGTCGGTGCTTTTTTAAGCTTGGCGTAACTAGATCTTGAGACAAATGGCAG
TATTCATCCACAATTTTAAAAGAAAAGGGGGGATTGGGGGGTACAGTGCAGGGGAAAGAATAGTAGACAT
AATAGCAACAGACATACAAACTAAAGAATTACAAAAACAAATTACAAAAATTCAAAATTTTCGGGTTTAT
TACAGGGACAGCAGAGATCCACTTTGGCGCCGGCTCGAGGGGGCCCGGGTGCAAAGATGGATAAAGTTTT
AAACAGAGAGGAATCTTTGCAGCTAATGGACCTTCTAGGTCTTGAAAGGAGTGGGAATTGGCTCCGGTGC
CCGTCAGTGG
